>Addgene plasmid #211323 | pBiT3.1-C_UTP4:1-686 | addgene full sequence | sequence record 423468 | Addgene NGS Result
AAGACGCGTTAATTAAGACGTCGGCAGTGAAAAAAATGCTTTATTTGTGAAATTTGTGATGCTATTGCTT
TATTTGTAACCATTATAAGCTGCAATAAACAAGTTAACAACAACAATTGCATTCATTTTATGTTTCAGGT
TCAGGGGGAGGTGTGGGAGGTTTTTTAAAGCAAGTAAAACCTCTACAAATGTGGTATGGCTGATTATGAT
CCGCGGCCGCAATACGTCGACGTTATCAGCTGACTTCGTACGAGAGCCTAGGATTATGGCGCGCCACTAG
TTATTAATAGTAATCAATTACGGGGTCATTAGTTCATAGCCCATATATGGAGTTCCGCGTTACATAACTT
ACGGTAAATGGCCCGCCTGGCTGACCGCCCAACGACCCCCGCCCATTGACGTCAATAATGACGTATGTTC
CCATAGTAACGCCAATAGGGACTTTCCATTGACGTCAATGGGTGGAGTATTTACGGTAAACTGCCCACTT
GGCAGTACATCAAGTGTATCATATGCCAAGTCCGCCCCCTATTGACGTCAATGACGGTAAATGGCCCGCC
TGGCATTATGCCCAGTACATGACCTTACGGGACTTTCCTACTTGGCAGTACATCTACGTATTAGTCATCG
CTATTACCATGGTGATGCGGTTTTGGCAGTACACCAATGGGCGTGGATAGCGGTTTGACTCACGGGGATT
TCCAAGTCTCCACCCCATTGACGTCAATGGGAGTTTGTTTTGGCACCAAAATCAACGGGACTTTCCAAAA
TGTCGTAATAACCCCGCCCCGTTGACGCAAATGGGCGGTAGGCGTGTACGGTGGGAGGTCTATATAAGCA
GAGCTGGTTTAGTGAACCGTCAGATCACTAGAATCTTTATTGCGGTAGTTTATCACAGTTAAATTGCTAA
CGCAGTCAGTGCTTCTGACACAACAGTCTCGAACTTAAGCTGCAGAAGTTGGTCGTGAGGCACTGGGCAG
GTAAGTATCAAGGTTACAAGACAGGTTTAAGGAGACCAATAGAAACTGGGCTTGTCGAGACAGAGAAGAC
TCTTGCGTTTCTGATAGGCACCTATTGGTCTTACTGACATCCACTTTGCCTTTCTCTCCACAGGTGTCCA
CTCCCAGTTCAATTACAGCTCTTAAGGCTAGAGTATTAATACGACTCACTATAGGGGCGATCGCAACAAG
CTTCGGGAAGATCTGGAGCTAGCGGCGGGGGATCCGGTGGGAATTCGACACCATGGGTGAATTTAAGGTC
CATCGAGTACGTTTCTTTAATTATGTTCCATCAGGAATCCGCTGTGTGGCTTACAATAACCAGTCAAACA
GATTGGCTGTTTCACGAACAGATGGCACTGTGGAAATTTATAACTTGTCAGCAAACTACTTTCAGGAGAA
ATTTTTCCCAGGTCATGAGTCTCGGGCTACAGAAGCTTTGTGCTGGGCAGAAGGACAGCGACTCTTTAGT
GCTGGGCTCAATGGCGAGATTATGGAGTATGATTTACAGGCGTTAAACATCAAGTATGCTATGGATGCCT
TTGGAGGACCTATTTGGAGCATGGCTGCCAGCCCCAGTGGCTCTCAACTTTTGGTTGGTTGTGAAGATGG
ATCTGTGAAACTATTTCAAATTACCCCAGACAAAATCCAGTTTGAAAGAAATTTTGATCGGCAGAAAAGT
CGCATCCTGAGTCTCAGCTGGCATCCCTCTGGTACCCACATTGCAGCTGGTTCCATAGACTACATTAGTG
TGTTTGATGTCAAATCAGGCAGCGCTGTTCATAAGATGATTGTGGACAGGCAGTATATGGGCGTGTCTAA
GCGGAAGTGCATCGTGTGGGGTGTCGCCTTCTTGTCCGATGGCACTATCATAAGTGTGGACTCTGCTGGG
AAGGTGCAGTTCTGGGACTCAGCCACTGGGACGCTTGTGAAGAGCCATCTCATCGCTAATGCTGACGTGC
AGTCCATTGCTGTAGCTGACCAAGAAGACAGTTTCGTGGTGGGCACAGCCGAGGGAACAGTCTTCCATTT
TCAGCTGGTCCCTGTGACATCTAACAGCAGTGAGAAGCAGTGGGTGCGGACAAAACCGTTCCAGCATCAC
ACTCATGACGTGCGCACTGTGGCCCACAGCCCAACAGCGCTGATATCTGGAGGCACTGACACCCACTTAG
TCTTTCGTCCTCTCATGGAGAAGGTGGAAGTAAAGAATTACGATGCCGCTCTCCGAAAAATCACCTTTCC
CCACCGATGTCTCATCTCCTGTTCTAAAAAGAGGCAGCTTCTCCTCTTCCAGTTTGCTCATCACTTAGAA
CTTTGGCGACTGGGATCCACAGTTGCAACAGGCAAGAATGGGGATACTCTTCCACTCTCTAAAAATGCAG
ATCATTTACTGCACCTAAAGACAAAGGGTCCTGAGAACATTATCTGTAGCTGTATCTCCCCATGTGGAAG
TTGGATAGCCTATTCTACAGTTTCTCGGTTTTTTCTCTATCGGCTGAATTATGAACATGACAACATAAGC
CTCAAAAGGGTTTCCAAAATGCCAGCATTCCTTCGCTCTGCCCTTCAGATTTTGTTTTCTGAAGATTCAA
CAAAGCTCTTTGTAGCATCAAATCAAGGAGCTCTGCATATTGTTCAGCTGTCAGGAGGAAGCTTCAAGCA
CCTGCATGCTTTCCAGCCTCAGTCAGGAACAGTGGAGGCCATGTGTCTTTTGGCAGTCAGTCCAGATGGG
AATTGGCTAGCTGCATCAGGTACCAGTGCTGGAGTCCATGTCTACAACGTAAAACAGCTAAAGCTTCACT
GCACGGTGCCTGCTTACAATTTCCCAGTGACTGCTATGGCTATTGCCCCCAATACCAACAACCTTGTCAT
CGCTCATTCGGACCAGCAGGTATTTGAGTACAGCATCCCAGACAAACAGTATACAGATTGGAGCCGGACT
GTCCAGAAGCAGGGCTTTCACCACCTTTGGCTCCAAAGGGATACTCCTATCACACACATCAGTTTTCATC
CCAAGAGACCGATGCACATCCTTCTCCATGATGCCTACATGTTCTGCATCATTGACAAGTCATTGCCCCT
TCCAAATGACAAAACCTTACTCTACAATCCATTTCCTCCCACGAATGAATCAGATGTCATCCGGAGGCGC
ACAGCTCATGCTTTTAAAATTTCTAAGATATATAAGCCTCTACTCTTCATGGATCTTTTGGATGAAAGAA
CACTCGTGGCAGTAGAACGGCCTCTGGATGACATCATTGCTCAGCTCCCACCACCCATTAAAAAGAAGAA
ATTTGGAACCGGCTCGAGCGGTGGGAGCTCCGGTGTGAGCGGCTGGCGGCTGTTCAAGAAGATTAGCTAA
GTTTAAACGGCCGCGACTCTAGACTGCAGGCATGCAAGCTGATTTGGCTGCTGCCACCGCTGAGCAAGGC
CGCTTCGAGCAGACATGATAAGATACATTGATGAGTTTGGACAAACCACAACTAGAATGCAGTGAAAAAA
ATGCTTTATTTGTGAAATTTGTGATGCTATTGCTTTATTTGTAACCATTATAAGCTGCAATAAACAAGTT
AACAACAACAATTGCATTCATTTTATGTTTCAGGTTCAGGGGGAGATGTGGGAGGTTTTTTTAAGCAAGT
AAAACCTCTACAAATGTGGTAAAATCTTAATTAAGACTTCTAATATAACTTCGTATAGCATACATTATAC
GAAGTTATGGTTCCACTGTTGACAATTAATCATCGGCATAGTATATCGGCATAGTATAATACGACAAGGT
GAGGAACTAAACCCAGGAGGCAGATCATGATTGAACAAGATGGATTGCACGCAGGTTCTCCGGCCGCTTG
GGTGGAGAGGCTATTCGGCTATGACTGGGCACAACAGACAATCGGCTGCTCTGATGCCGCCGTGTTCCGG
CTGTCAGCGCAGGGGCGCCCGGTTCTTTTTGTCAAGACCGACCTGTCCGGTGCCCTGAATGAACTGCAGG
ACGAGGCAGCGCGGCTATCGTGGCTGGCCACGACGGGCGTTCCTTGCGCAGCTGTGCTCGACGTTGTCAC
TGAAGCGGGAAGGGACTGGCTGCTATTGGGCGAAGTGCCGGGGCAGGATCTCCTGTCATCTCACCTTGCT
CCTGCCGAGAAAGTATCCATCATGGCTGATGCAATGCGGCGGCTGCATACGCTTGATCCGGCTACCTGCC
CATTCGACCACCAAGCGAAACATCGCATCGAGCGAGCACGTACTCGGATGGAAGCCGGTCTTGTCGATCA
GGATGATCTGGACGAAGAGCATCAGGGGCTCGCGCCAGCCGAACTGTTCGCCAGGCTCAAGGCGCGCATG
CCCGACGGCGAGGATCTCGTCGTGACCCATGGCGATGCCTGCTTGCCGAATATCATGGTGGAAAATGGCC
GCTTTTCTGGATTCATCGACTGTGGCCGGCTGGGTGTGGCGGACCGCTATCAGGACATAGCGTTGGCTAC
CCGTGATATTGCTGAAGAGCTTGGCGGCGAATGGGCTGACCGCTTCCTCGTGCTTTACGGTATCGCCGCT
CCCGATTCGCAGCGCATCGCCTTCTATCGCCTTCTTGACGAGTTCTTCTGATTCGAAATGACCGACCAAG
CGACGCCCAACCGGTATCAGCTCACTCAAAGGCGGTAATACGGTTATCCACAGAATCAGGGGATAACGCA
GGAAAGAACATGTGAGCAAAAGGCCAGCAAAAGGCCAGGAACCGTAAAAAGGCCGCGTTGCTGGCGTTTT
TCCATAGGCTCCGCCCCCCTGACGAGCATCACAAAAATCGACGCTCAAGTCAGAGGTGGCGAAACCCGAC
AGGACTATAAAGATACCAGGCGTTTCCCCCTGGAAGCTCCCTCGTGCGCTCTCCTGTTCCGACCCTGCCG
CTTACCGGATACCTGTCCGCCTTTCTCCCTTCGGGAAGCGTGGCGCTTTCTCATAGCTCACGCTGTAGGT
ATCTCAGTTCGGTGTAGGTCGTTCGCTCCAAGCTGGGCTGTGTGCACGAACCCCCCGTTCAGCCCGACCG
CTGCGCCTTATCCGGTAACTATCGTCTTGAGTCCAACCCGGTAAGACACGACTTATCGCCACTGGCAGCA
GCCACTGGTAACAGGATTAGCAGAGCGAGGTATGTAGGCGGTGCTACAGAGTTCTTGAAGTGGTGGCCTA
ACTACGGCTACACTAGAAGGACAGTATTTGGTATCTGCGCTCTGCTGAAGCCAGTTACCTTCGGAAAAAG
AGTTGGTAGCTCTTGATCCGGCAAACAAACCACCGCTGGTAGCGGTGGTTTTTTTGTTTGCAAGCAGCAG
ATTACGCGCAGAAAAAAAGGATTTCAAGAAGATCCTTTGATCTTTTCTACGGGGTCTGACGCTCAGTGGA
ACGAAAACTCACGTTAAGGGATTTTGGTCATGAGATTATCAAAAAGGATCTTCACCTAGATCCTTTTATA
GTCCGGAATCGTCACACAAAAAACCAACACACAGATGTAATGAAAATAAAGATATTTTATTGCGGCCATC
GTGATGGCTAGAGTTTAGCCCTCCCACACATAACCAGAGGGCAGCAATTCACGAATCCCAACTGCCGTCG
GCTGTCCATCACTGTCCTTCACTATGGCTTTGATCCCAGGATGCAGATCGAGAAGCACCTGTCGGCACCG
TCCGCAGGGGCTCAAGATGCCCCTGTTCTCATTTCCGATCGCGACGATACAAGTCAGGTTGCCAGCTGCC
GCAGCAGCAGCAGTGCCCAGCACCACGAGTTCTGCACAAGGTCCCCCAGTAAAATGATATACATTGACAC
CAGTGAAGATGCGGCCGTCGCTAGAGAGAGCTGCGCTGGCGACGCTGTAGTCTTCAGAGATGGGGATGCT
GTTGATTGTAGCCGTTGCTCTTTCAATGAGGGTGGATTCTTCTTGAGACAAAGGCTTGGCCATGGTGGCG
CTAGTGTCAGAAGAATCGAGCTTTTTGCAAAAGCCTAGGCCTCCAAAAAAGCCTCCTCACTACTTCTGGA
ATAGCTCAGAGGCCGAGGCGGCCTCGGCCTCTGCATAAATAAAAAAAATTAGTCAGCCATGGGGCGGAGA
ATGGGCGGAACTGGGCGGAGTTAGGGGCGGGATGGGCGGAGTTAGGGGCGGGACTATGGTTGCTGACTAA
TTGAGATGCATGCTTTGCATACTTCTGCCTGCTGGGGAGCCTGGGGACTTTCCACACCTGGTTGCTGACT
AATTGAGATGCATGCTTTGCATACTTCTGCCTGCTGGGGAGCCTGGGGACTTTCCACACCCTAACTGACA
CACATTCCACAGCTGGTTCTTTCCGCCTCAGAAGGTACCTAACCAAGTTCCTCTTTCAGAGGTTATTTCA
GGCCATGGTGCTGCGC
Features (pLannotate 1.2.2; 17 found; start..end, strand, type, name):
     24..105     -  polyA_signal   SV40 poly(A) signal: SV40 polyadenylation signal
    128..211     -  CDS            large T antigen (fragment): large T antigen from SV40 (simian virus 40)
    276..641     +  enhancer       CMV enhancer: human cytomegalovirus immediate early enhancer
    643..842     +  promoter       CMV promoter: human cytomegalovirus (CMV) immediate early promoter
    981..1113    +  intron         chimeric intron: chimera between introns from human β-globin and immunoglobulin heavy chain genes
   1157..1175    +  promoter       T7 promoter: promoter for bacteriophage T7 RNA polymerase
   1243..3300    +  CDS            UTP4: UTP4_HUMAN - Also known as CIRH1A, cPERP-E From Homo sapiens (Human).
   3396..3423    +  CDS            SET1 (fragment): solubility-enhancement tag derived from T7 phage gene 10B
   3449..3570    -  polyA_signal   SV40 poly(A) signal: SV40 polyadenylation signal
   3593..3661    -  CDS            large T antigen (fragment): large T antigen from SV40 (simian virus 40)
   3685..3718    +  protein_bind   loxP: Cre-mediated recombination occurs in the 8-bp core sequence (GCATACAT). Cre recombinase
   3728..3775    +  promoter       EM7 promoter: synthetic bacterial promoter&nbsp
   3807..4598    +  CDS            neo: KKA2_KLEPN - Also known as kan, nptII. Experimental evidence at protein level: Swiss-Prot protein existence level 1. Resistance to kanamycin, neomycin, paromomycin, ribostamycin, butirosin and gentamicin B. From Klebsiella pneumoniae.
   4759..5347    -  rep_origin     ori: high-copy-number ColE1/pMB1/pBR322/pUC origin of replication
   5473..5521    -  polyA_signal   poly(A) signal: synthetic polyadenylation signal
   5545..5943    -  CDS            BSD: blasticidin S deaminase; Aspergillus terreus BSD; confers resistance to blasticidin
   5974..6331    -  promoter       SV40 promoter: SV40 enhancer and early promoter
