[The description below was written by a language model from this plasmid's Addgene catalogue record and pLannotate feature annotations shown in this document.]
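Description:
pBiT3.1-C_UTP4:1-686 is a mammalian expression plasmid built on Promega's pBiT3.1-C backbone. It carries full-length, wild-type human UTP4 (also known as CIRH1A/cirhin; residues M1–T686, a 2,058 bp insert) fused at its C terminus to a HiBiT tag through a short glycine-serine linker. The coding sequence was derived from a Mammalian Gene Collection clone and inserted by ligation-independent cloning between EcoRI and XhoI sites, both of which are retained. Expression is driven by the CMV immediate-early enhancer and promoter, followed by a chimeric β-globin/immunoglobulin intron that typically improves transcript processing. The transcript is terminated by an SV40 polyadenylation signal. A T7 promoter just upstream of the insert serves as a sequencing primer site and could support in vitro transcription.

The plasmid replicates in E. coli at high copy from a ColE1/pUC-type origin and is selected with kanamycin through a neo (nptII) gene under the bacterial EM7 promoter. The catalogue entry lists neomycin/G418 as the mammalian selectable marker. However, the sequence annotation places only the bacterial EM7 promoter directly upstream of neo, and it also shows a separate blasticidin S deaminase cassette driven by the SV40 early promoter with a synthetic poly(A) signal. The marker for mammalian selection should therefore be checked against the sequence. A single loxP site lies next to the neo cassette, and the record does not explain its purpose. The short "SET1" and large T antigen fragments are probably annotation artefacts of the backbone and of the SV40 poly(A) regions.

HiBiT is a small peptide that complements the LgBiT subunit to reconstitute NanoLuc luciferase, giving a luminescent readout of the tagged protein's abundance. The plasmid was deposited in connection with a study evaluating the ligandability of WD40 repeat proteins.
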