Addgene plasmid #211323: pBiT3.1-C_UTP4:1-686
Purpose: Mammalian expression of full-length human UTP4. C-terminal HiBiT tag.
Depositing lab: Cheryl Arrowsmith. Depositing organization: University of Toronto. Publication: A Target Class Ligandability Evaluation of WD40 Repeat-Containing Proteins. Ackloo S, Li F, Szewczyk M, Seitova A, Loppnau P, Zeng H, Xu J, Ahmad S, Arnautova YA, Baghaie AJ, Beldar S, Bolotokova A, Centrella PA, Chau I, Clark MA, Cuozzo JW, Dehghani-Tafti S, Disch JS, Dong A, Dumas A, Feng JA, Ghiabi P, Gibson E, Gilmer J, Goldman B, Green SR, Guie MA, Guilinger JP, Harms N, Herasymenko O, Houliston S, Hutchinson A, Kearnes S, Keefe AD, Kimani SW, Kramer T, Kutera M, Kwak HA, Lento C, Li Y, Liu J, Loup J, Machado RAC, Mulhern CJ, Perveen S, Righetto GL, Riley P, Shrestha S, Sigel EA, Silva M, Sintchak MD, Slakman BL, Taylor RD, Thompson J, Torng W, Underkoffler C, von Rechenberg M, Walsh RT, Watson I, Wilson DJ, Wolf E, Yadav M, Yazdi AK, Zhang J, Zhang Y, Santhakumar V, Edwards AM, Barsyte-Lovejoy D, Schapira M, Brown PJ, Halabelian L, Arrowsmith CH. J Med Chem. 2025 Jan 23;68(2):1092-1112. doi: 10.1021/acs.jmedchem.4c02010. Epub 2024 Nov 4. PubMed 39495097.
Backbone
  Vector backbone: pBiT3.1-C
  Backbone manufacturer: Promega
  Vector type: Mammalian Expression
  Selectable markers: Neomycin (select with G418)
Growth in bacteria
  Bacterial resistance: Kanamycin, 50 μg/mL
  Growth temperature: 37°C
  Growth strain: DH5alpha
  Copy number: High Copy
Gene/Insert
  Gene/Insert name: UTP4:M1-T686
  Species: H. sapiens (human)
  Insert size (bp): 2058
  Mutation: wild type
  Entrez Gene: CIRH1A (a.k.a. NAIC, CIRHIN, TEX292, FLJ14728, FLJ17146, KIAA1988)
  Promoter: CMV
  Tag / fusion protein: GSSGGSSGVSGWRLFKKIS (C terminal on insert)
  Cloning method: Ligation Independent Cloning
  Sequencing primers: 5′ T7; 3′ TTGCTCAGCGGTGGCAGCAG
Resource information
  A portion of this plasmid was derived from a plasmid made by: Mammalian Gene Collection (BC009348.2)
Terms and licenses: Academic/Nonprofit Terms; Industry Terms: Not Available to Industry
Depositor comments: 5' Cloning Site: EcoR1 (not destroyed), 3' Cloning Site: Xho1 (not destroyed).
How to cite: pBiT3.1-C_UTP4:1-686 was a gift from Cheryl Arrowsmith (Addgene plasmid # 211323 ; http://n2t.net/addgene:211323 ; RRID:Addgene_211323)
