>Addgene plasmid #211323 | pBiT3.1-C_UTP4:1-686 | depositor partial sequence | sequence record 412124 | Insert sequence
ATGGGTGAATTTAAGGTCCATCGAGTACGTTTCTTTAATTATGTTCCATCAGGAATCCGCTGTGTGGCTT
ACAATAACCAGTCAAACAGATTGGCTGTTTCACGAACAGATGGCACTGTGGAAATTTATAACTTGTCAGC
AAACTACTTTCAGGAGAAATTTTTCCCAGGTCATGAGTCTCGGGCTACAGAAGCTTTGTGCTGGGCAGAA
GGACAGCGACTCTTTAGTGCTGGGCTCAATGGCGAGATTATGGAGTATGATTTACAGGCGTTAAACATCA
AGTATGCTATGGATGCCTTTGGAGGACCTATTTGGAGCATGGCTGCCAGCCCCAGTGGCTCTCAACTTTT
GGTTGGTTGTGAAGATGGATCTGTGAAACTATTTCAAATTACCCCAGACAAAATCCAGTTTGAAAGAAAT
TTTGATCGGCAGAAAAGTCGCATCCTGAGTCTCAGCTGGCATCCCTCTGGTACCCACATTGCAGCTGGTT
CCATAGACTACATTAGTGTGTTTGATGTCAAATCAGGCAGCGCTGTTCATAAGATGATTGTGGACAGGCA
GTATATGGGCGTGTCTAAGCGGAAGTGCATCGTGTGGGGTGTCGCCTTCTTGTCCGATGGCACTATCATA
AGTGTGGACTCTGCTGGGAAGGTGCAGTTCTGGGACTCAGCCACTGGGACGCTTGTGAAGAGCCATCTCA
TCGCTAATGCTGACGTGCAGTCCATTGCTGTAGCTGACCAAGAAGACAGTTTCGTGGTGGGCACAGCCGA
GGGAACAGTCTTCCATTTTCAGCTGGTCCCTGTGACATCTAACAGCAGTGAGAAGCAGTGGGTGCGGACA
AAACCGTTCCAGCATCACACTCATGACGTGCGCACTGTGGCCCACAGCCCAACAGCGCTGATATCTGGAG
GCACTGACACCCACTTAGTCTTTCGTCCTCTCATGGAGAAGGTGGAAGTAAAGAATTACGATGCCGCTCT
CCGAAAAATCACCTTTCCCCACCGATGTCTCATCTCCTGTTCTAAAAAGAGGCAGCTTCTCCTCTTCCAG
TTTGCTCATCACTTAGAACTTTGGCGACTGGGATCCACAGTTGCAACAGGCAAGAATGGGGATACTCTTC
CACTCTCTAAAAATGCAGATCATTTACTGCACCTAAAGACAAAGGGTCCTGAGAACATTATCTGTAGCTG
TATCTCCCCATGTGGAAGTTGGATAGCCTATTCTACAGTTTCTCGGTTTTTTCTCTATCGGCTGAATTAT
GAACATGACAACATAAGCCTCAAAAGGGTTTCCAAAATGCCAGCATTCCTTCGCTCTGCCCTTCAGATTT
TGTTTTCTGAAGATTCAACAAAGCTCTTTGTAGCATCAAATCAAGGAGCTCTGCATATTGTTCAGCTGTC
AGGAGGAAGCTTCAAGCACCTGCATGCTTTCCAGCCTCAGTCAGGAACAGTGGAGGCCATGTGTCTTTTG
GCAGTCAGTCCAGATGGGAATTGGCTAGCTGCATCAGGTACCAGTGCTGGAGTCCATGTCTACAACGTAA
AACAGCTAAAGCTTCACTGCACGGTGCCTGCTTACAATTTCCCAGTGACTGCTATGGCTATTGCCCCCAA
TACCAACAACCTTGTCATCGCTCATTCGGACCAGCAGGTATTTGAGTACAGCATCCCAGACAAACAGTAT
ACAGATTGGAGCCGGACTGTCCAGAAGCAGGGCTTTCACCACCTTTGGCTCCAAAGGGATACTCCTATCA
CACACATCAGTTTTCATCCCAAGAGACCGATGCACATCCTTCTCCATGATGCCTACATGTTCTGCATCAT
TGACAAGTCATTGCCCCTTCCAAATGACAAAACCTTACTCTACAATCCATTTCCTCCCACGAATGAATCA
GATGTCATCCGGAGGCGCACAGCTCATGCTTTTAAAATTTCTAAGATATATAAGCCTCTACTCTTCATGG
ATCTTTTGGATGAAAGAACACTCGTGGCAGTAGAACGGCCTCTGGATGACATCATTGCTCAGCTCCCACC
ACCCATTAAAAAGAAGAAATTTGGAACC
